Addgene plasmid #123139: mIL12-N1
Purpose: Mammalian expression of murine cytokine IL-12 under CMV promoter
Depositing lab: Jordan Green. Depositing organization: Johns Hopkins University and School of Medicine. Publication: In situ genetic engineering of tumors for long-lasting and systemic immunotherapy. Tzeng SY, Patel KK, Wilson DR, Meyer RA, Rhodes KR, Green JJ. Proc Natl Acad Sci U S A. 2020 Feb 7. pii: 1916039117. doi: 10.1073/pnas.1916039117. PubMed 32034097.
Backbone
  Vector backbone: N1
  Backbone manufacturer: clonTech
  Backbone size w/o insert (bp): 4000
  Total vector size (bp): 5685
  Vector type: Mammalian Expression
  Selectable markers: Neomycin (select with G418)
Growth in bacteria
  Bacterial resistance: Kanamycin, 50 μg/mL
  Growth temperature: 37°C
  Growth strain: DH5alpha
  Copy number: High Copy
Gene/Insert
  Gene/Insert name: Murine IL12 tandem p40 p35 (alt names: mIL-12; p40; p35)
  Species: M. musculus (mouse)
  Insert size (bp): 1773
  GenBank ID: 16159 16160
  Promoter: CMV
  Cloning method: Restriction Enzyme; 5′ cloning site NotI (not destroyed); 3′ cloning site PvuI (not destroyed)
  Sequencing primers: 5′ cgcaaatgggcggtaggcgtg; 3′ GATGAGTTTGGACAAACCAC
Terms and licenses: Academic/Nonprofit Terms; Industry Terms: Not Available to Industry
How to cite: mIL12-N1 was a gift from Jordan Green (Addgene plasmid # 123139 ; http://n2t.net/addgene:123139 ; RRID:Addgene_123139)
