[The description below was written by a language model from this plasmid's Addgene catalogue record and pLannotate feature annotations shown in this document.]
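Description:
mIL12-N1 is a 5,685 bp mammalian expression plasmid built on a Clontech N1-type backbone and designed to produce murine interleukin-12 from the human cytomegalovirus immediate-early enhancer/promoter. It is maintained in E. coli at high copy through a ColE1/pUC-type origin and also carries an f1 phage origin. A single Tn5 aminoglycoside phosphotransferase gene (NeoR/KanR) serves both hosts. A bacterial bla-type promoter drives it for kanamycin selection in bacteria, and the adjacent SV40 enhancer/early promoter drives it for G418 selection in mammalian cells, with an HSV TK polyadenylation signal terminating the cassette. The short ble and bGH poly(A) fragments picked up by annotation appear to be backbone remnants, not functional elements.

The payload is a roughly 1.8 kb mouse insert described as a tandem p40–p35 arrangement. The Il12b (p40) coding sequence lies just downstream of the remaining multiple cloning site, followed after an unannotated gap of about 120 bp by the Il12a (p35) coding sequence and then an SV40 poly(A) signal. IL-12 is a heterodimer of these two subunits, so placing both behind one promoter allows a transfected cell to make the complete cytokine. The record does not say whether the intervening segment is a peptide linker creating a single-chain fusion or some other element. No epitope tag or fluorescent reporter is annotated. The depositor's sequence and the repository's sequencing result have the same length and feature order, differing only in the numbering start point.

The stated purpose is CMV-driven expression of murine IL-12 in mammalian cells, and the associated publication concerns in situ genetic engineering of tumours for immunotherapy, where IL-12 acts as an immunostimulatory signal for T and NK cells.
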