Features (pLannotate 1.2.2; 14 found; start..end, strand, type, name):
     61..364     +  enhancer       CMV enhancer: human cytomegalovirus immediate early enhancer
    365..568     +  promoter       CMV promoter: human cytomegalovirus (CMV) immediate early promoter
    591..627     +  misc_feature   MCS (fragment): multiple cloning site
    669..1673    +  CDS            Il12b: IL12B_MOUSE - Experimental evidence at protein level: Swiss-Prot protein existence level 1. Associates with IL23A to form the IL-23 interleukin, a heterodimeric cytokine which functions in innate and adaptive immunity. IL-23 may constitute with IL-17 an acute response to infection in peripheral tissues. IL-23 binds to a heterodimeric receptor complex composed of IL12RB1 and IL23R, activates the Jak-Stat signaling cascade, stimulates memory rather than naive T-cells and promotes production of proinflammatory cytokines. IL-23 induces autoimmune inflammation and thus may be responsible for autoim
   1794..2438    +  CDS            Il12a: IL12A_MOUSE - Experimental evidence at protein level: Swiss-Prot protein existence level 1. Cytokine that can act as a growth factor for activated T and NK cells, enhance the lytic activity of NK/lymphokine-activated killer cells, and stimulate the production of IFN-gamma by resting PBMC. From Mus musculus (Mouse).
   2473..2594    +  polyA_signal   SV40 poly(A) signal: SV40 polyadenylation signal
   2628..3056    -  rep_origin     f1 ori (sequence partly withheld): f1 bacteriophage origin of replication; arrow indicates direction of (+) strand synthesis
   3083..3187    +  promoter       AmpR promoter: bla
   3189..3546    +  promoter       SV40 promoter: SV40 enhancer and early promoter
   3581..4375    +  CDS            NeoR/KanR: aminoglycoside phosphotransferase from Tn5; aph(3')-II (or nptII); confers resistance to neomycin, kanamycin, and G418 (Geneticin®)
   4396..4548    +  CDS            ble (fragment): BLE_KLEPN - Experimental evidence at protein level: Swiss-Prot protein existence level 1. Binding protein with a strong affinity to the bleomycin family of antibiotics. Binds to CL990; an antimitotic-antibiotic compound. From Klebsiella pneumoniae.
   4607..4654    +  polyA_signal   HSV TK poly(A) signal: herpes simplex virus thymidine kinase polyadenylation signal (Cole and Stacy, 1985)
   4745..4761    -  polyA_signal   bGH poly(A) signal (fragment): bovine growth hormone polyadenylation signal
   4983..5571    +  rep_origin     ori: high-copy-number ColE1/pMB1/pBR322/pUC origin of replication
>Addgene plasmid #123139 | mIL12-N1 | depositor full sequence | sequence record 235022 | mIL12-N1 sequence 5685 bps
TAGTTATTAATAGTAATCAATTACGGGGTCATTAGTTCATAGCCCATATATGGAGTTCCGCGTTACATAA
CTTACGGTAAATGGCCCGCCTGGCTGACCGCCCAACGACCCCCGCCCATTGACGTCAATAATGACGTATG
TTCCCATAGTAACGCCAATAGGGACTTTCCATTGACGTCAATGGGTGGAGTATTTACGGTAAACTGCCCA
CTTGGCAGTACATCAAGTGTATCATATGCCAAGTACGCCCCCTATTGACGTCAATGACGGTAAATGGCCC
GCCTGGCATTATGCCCAGTACATGACCTTATGGGACTTTCCTACTTGGCAGTACATCTACGTATTAGTCA
TCGCTATTACCATGGTGATGCGGTTTTGGCAGTACATCAATGGGCGTGGATAGCGGTTTGACTCACGGGG
ATTTCCAAGTCTCCACCCCATTGACGTCAATGGGAGTTTGTTTTGGCACCAAAATCAACGGGACTTTCCA
AAATGTCGTAACAACTCCGCCCCATTGACGCAAATGGGCGGTAGGCGTGTACGGTGGGAGGTCTATATAA
GCAGAGCTGGTTTAGTGAACCGTCAGATCCGCTAGCGCTACCGGACTCAGATCTCGAGCTCAAGCTTGGT
ACCGAGCTCGGATCGATATCTGCGGCCGCGTCGCCACCATGTGTCCTCAGAAGCTAACCATCTCCTGGTT
TGCCATCGTTTTGCTGGTGTCTCCACTCATGGCCATGTGGGAGCTGGAGAAAGACGTTTATGTTGTAGAG
GTGGACTGGACTCCCGATGCCCCTGGAGAAACAGTGAACCTCACCTGTGACACGCCTGAAGAAGATGACA
TCACCTGGACCTCAGACCAGAGACATGGAGTCATAGGCTCTGGAAAGACCCTGACCATCACTGTCAAAGA
GTTTCTAGATGCTGGCCAGTACACCTGCCACAAAGGAGGCGAGACTCTGAGCCACTCACATCTGCTGCTC
CACAAGAAGGAAAATGGAATTTGGTCCACTGAAATTTTAAAAAATTTCAAAAACAAGACTTTCCTGAAGT
GTGAAGCACCAAATTACTCCGGACGGTTCACGTGCTCATGGCTGGTGCAAAGAAACATGGACTTGAAGTT
CAACATCAAGAGCAGTAGCAGTTCCCCTGACTCTCGGGCAGTGACATGTGGAATGGCGTCTCTGTCTGCA
GAGAAGGTCACACTGGACCAAAGGGACTATGAGAAGTATTCAGTGTCCTGCCAGGAGGATGTCACCTGCC
CAACTGCCGAGGAGACCCTGCCCATTGAACTGGCGTTGGAAGCACGGCAGCAGAATAAATATGAGAACTA
CAGCACCAGCTTCTTCATCAGGGACATCATCAAACCAGACCCGCCCAAGAACTTGCAGATGAAGCCTTTG
AAGAACTCACAGGTGGAGGTCAGCTGGGAGTACCCTGACTCCTGGAGCACTCCCCATTCCTACTTCTCCC
TCAAGTTCTTTGTTCGAATCCAGCGCAAGAAAGAAAAGATGAAGGAGACAGAGGAGGGGTGTAACCAGAA
AGGTGCGTTCCTCGTAGAGAAGACATCTACCGAAGTCCAATGCAAAGGCGGGAATGTCTGCGTGCAAGCT
CAGGATCGCTATTACAATTCCTCATGCAGCAAGTGGGCATGTGTTCCCTGCAGGGTCCGATCCGGCGGCG
GCGGGAGTGGCGGCGGGGGTTCTGGCGGAGGCCTCGCTAGCGGTGGCTCCATGGTCAGCGTTCCAACAGC
CTCACCCTCGGCATCCAGCAGCTCCTCTCAGTGCCGGTCCAGCATGTGTCAATCACGCTACCTCCTCTTT
TTGGCCACCCTTGCCCTCCTAAACCACCTCAGTTTGGCCAGGGTCATTCCAGTCTCTGGACCTGCCAGGT
GTCTTAGCCAGTCCCGAAACCTGCTGAAGACCACAGATGACATGGTGAAGACGGCCAGAGAAAAACTGAA
ACATTATTCCTGCACTGCTGAAGACATCGATCATGAAGACATCACACGGGACCAAACCAGCACATTGAAG
ACCTGTTTACCACTGGAACTACACAAGAACGAGAGTTGCCTGGCTACTAGAGAGACTTCTTCCACAACAA
GAGGGAGCTGCCTGCCCCCACAGAAGACGTCTTTGATGATGACCCTGTGCCTTGGTAGCATCTATGAGGA
CTTGAAGATGTACCAGACAGAGTTCCAGGCCATCAACGCAGCACTTCAGAATCACAACCATCAGCAGATC
ATTCTAGACAAGGGCATGCTGGTGGCCATCGATGAGCTGATGCAGTCTCTGAATCATAATGGCGAGACTC
TGCGCCAGAAACCTCCTGTGGGAGAAGCAGACCCTTACAGAGTGAAAATGAAGCTCTGCATCCTGCTTCA
CGCCTTCAGCACCCGCGTCGTGACCATCAACAGGGTGATGGGCTATCTGAGCTCCGCCTGAGTTAACGCG
ATCGCACGGAATTGTTGTTGTTAACTTGTTTATTGCAGCTTATAATGGTTACAAATAAAGCAATAGCATC
ACAAATTTCACAAATAAAGCATTTTTTTCACTGCATTCTAGTTGTGGTTTGTCCAAACTCATCAATGTAT
CTTAAGGCGTAAATTGTAAGCGTTAATATTTTGTTAAAATTCGCGTTAAATTTTTGTTAAATCAGCTCAT
TTTTTAACCAATAGGCCGAAATCGGCAAAATCCCTTATAAATCAAAAGAATAGACCGAGATAGGGT
[37 nt withheld, positions 2727-2763]
AAAGAACGTGGACTCCAACGTCAAAGG
[49 nt withheld, positions 2791-2839]
T
[91 nt withheld, positions 2841-2931]
G
[124 nt withheld, positions 2933-3056]
CAGGTGGCACTTTTCGGGGAAATGTGCGCGGAACCCCTATTTGTTTATTTTTCTAAATACATTCAAATAT
GTATCCGCTCATGAGACAATAACCCTGATAAATGCTTCAATAATATTGAAAAAGGAAGAGTCCTGAGGCG
GAAAGAACCAGCTGTGGAATGTGTGTCAGTTAGGGTGTGGAAAGTCCCCAGGCTCCCCAGCAGGCAGAAG
TATGCAAAGCATGCATCTCAATTAGTCAGCAACCAGGTGTGGAAAGTCCCCAGGCTCCCCAGCAGGCAGA
AGTATGCAAAGCATGCATCTCAATTAGTCAGCAACCATAGTCCCGCCCCTAACTCCGCCCATCCCGCCCC
TAACTCCGCCCAGTTCCGCCCATTCTCCGCCCCATGGCTGACTAATTTTTTTTATTTATGCAGAGGCCGA
GGCCGCCTCGGCCTCTGAGCTATTCCAGAAGTAGTGAGGAGGCTTTTTTGGAGGCCTAGGCTTTTGCAAA
GATCGATCAAGAGACAGGATGAGGATCGTTTCGCATGATTGAACAAGATGGATTGCACGCAGGTTCTCCG
GCCGCTTGGGTGGAGAGGCTATTCGGCTATGACTGGGCACAACAGACAATCGGCTGCTCTGATGCCGCCG
TGTTCCGGCTGTCAGCGCAGGGGCGCCCGGTTCTTTTTGTCAAGACCGACCTGTCCGGTGCCCTGAATGA
ACTGCAAGACGAGGCAGCGCGGCTATCGTGGCTGGCCACGACGGGCGTTCCTTGCGCAGCTGTGCTCGAC
GTTGTCACTGAAGCGGGAAGGGACTGGCTGCTATTGGGCGAAGTGCCGGGGCAGGATCTCCTGTCATCTC
ACCTTGCTCCTGCCGAGAAAGTATCCATCATGGCTGATGCAATGCGGCGGCTGCATACGCTTGATCCGGC
TACCTGCCCATTCGACCACCAAGCGAAACATCGCATCGAGCGAGCACGTACTCGGATGGAAGCCGGTCTT
GTCGATCAGGATGATCTGGACGAAGAGCATCAGGGGCTCGCGCCAGCCGAACTGTTCGCCAGGCTCAAGG
CGAGCATGCCCGACGGCGAGGATCTCGTCGTGACCCATGGCGATGCCTGCTTGCCGAATATCATGGTGGA
AAATGGCCGCTTTTCTGGATTCATCGACTGTGGCCGGCTGGGTGTGGCGGACCGCTATCAGGACATAGCG
TTGGCTACCCGTGATATTGCTGAAGAGCTTGGCGGCGAATGGGCTGACCGCTTCCTCGTGCTTTACGGTA
TCGCCGCTCCCGATTCGCAGCGCATCGCCTTCTATCGCCTTCTTGACGAGTTCTTCTGAGCGGGACTCTG
GGGTTCGAAATGACCGACCAAGCGACGCCCAACCTGCCATCACGAGATTTCGATTCCACCGCCGCCTTCT
ATGAAAGGTTGGGCTTCGGAATCGTTTTCCGGGACGCCGGCTGGATGATCCTCCAGCGCGGGGATCTCAT
GCTGGAGTTCTTCGCCCACCCTAGGGGGAGGCTAACTGAAACACGGAAGGAGACAATACCGGAAGGAACC
CGCGCTATGACGGCAATAAAAAGACAGAATAAAACGCACGGTGTTGGGTCGTTTGTTCATAAACGCGGGG
TTCGGTCCCAGGGCTGGCACTCTGTCGATACCCCACCGAGACCCCATTGGGGCCAATACGCCCGCGTTTC
TTCCTTTTCCCCACCCCACCCCCCAAGTTCGGGTGAAGGCCCAGGGCTCGCAGCCAACGTCGGGGCGGCA
GGCCCTGCCATAGCCTCAGGTTACTCATATATACTTTAGATTGATTTAAAACTTCATTTTTAATTTAAAA
GGATCTAGGTGAAGATCCTTTTTGATAATCTCATGACCAAAATCCCTTAACGTGAGTTTTCGTTCCACTG
AGCGTCAGACCCCGTAGAAAAGATCAAAGGATCTTCTTGAGATCCTTTTTTTCTGCGCGTAATCTGCTGC
TTGCAAACAAAAAAACCACCGCTACCAGCGGTGGTTTGTTTGCCGGATCAAGAGCTACCAACTCTTTTTC
CGAAGGTAACTGGCTTCAGCAGAGCGCAGATACCAAATACTGTCCTTCTAGTGTAGCCGTAGTTAGGCCA
CCACTTCAAGAACTCTGTAGCACCGCCTACATACCTCGCTCTGCTAATCCTGTTACCAGTGGCTGCTGCC
AGTGGCGATAAGTCGTGTCTTACCGGGTTGGACTCAAGACGATAGTTACCGGATAAGGCGCAGCGGTCGG
GCTGAACGGGGGGTTCGTGCACACAGCCCAGCTTGGAGCGAACGACCTACACCGAACTGAGATACCTACA
GCGTGAGCTATGAGAAAGCGCCACGCTTCCCGAAGGGAGAAAGGCGGACAGGTATCCGGTAAGCGGCAGG
GTCGGAACAGGAGAGCGCACGAGGGAGCTTCCAGGGGGAAACGCCTGGTATCTTTATAGTCCTGTCGGGT
TTCGCCACCTCTGACTTGAGCGTCGATTTTTGTGATGCTCGTCAGGGGGGCGGAGCCTATGGAAAAACGC
CAGCAACGCGGCCTTTTTACGGTTCCTGGCCTTTTGCTGGCCTTTTGCTCACATGTTCTTTCCTGCGTTA
TCCCCTGATTCTGTGGATAACCGTATTACCGCCATGCAT
