Features (pLannotate 1.2.2; 15 found; start..end, strand, type, name):
      1..304     +  enhancer       CMV enhancer: human cytomegalovirus immediate early enhancer
    305..508     +  promoter       CMV promoter: human cytomegalovirus (CMV) immediate early promoter
    531..567     +  misc_feature   MCS (fragment): multiple cloning site
    609..1613    +  CDS            Il12b: IL12B_MOUSE - Experimental evidence at protein level: Swiss-Prot protein existence level 1. Associates with IL23A to form the IL-23 interleukin, a heterodimeric cytokine which functions in innate and adaptive immunity. IL-23 may constitute with IL-17 an acute response to infection in peripheral tissues. IL-23 binds to a heterodimeric receptor complex composed of IL12RB1 and IL23R, activates the Jak-Stat signaling cascade, stimulates memory rather than naive T-cells and promotes production of proinflammatory cytokines. IL-23 induces autoimmune inflammation and thus may be responsible for autoim
   1734..2378    +  CDS            Il12a: IL12A_MOUSE - Experimental evidence at protein level: Swiss-Prot protein existence level 1. Cytokine that can act as a growth factor for activated T and NK cells, enhance the lytic activity of NK/lymphokine-activated killer cells, and stimulate the production of IFN-gamma by resting PBMC. From Mus musculus (Mouse).
   2413..2534    +  polyA_signal   SV40 poly(A) signal: SV40 polyadenylation signal
   2568..2996    -  rep_origin     f1 ori (sequence partly withheld): f1 bacteriophage origin of replication; arrow indicates direction of (+) strand synthesis
   3023..3127    +  promoter       AmpR promoter: bla
   3129..3486    +  promoter       SV40 promoter: SV40 enhancer and early promoter
   3521..4315    +  CDS            NeoR/KanR: aminoglycoside phosphotransferase from Tn5; aph(3')-II (or nptII); confers resistance to neomycin, kanamycin, and G418 (Geneticin®)
   4336..4488    +  CDS            ble (fragment): BLE_KLEPN - Experimental evidence at protein level: Swiss-Prot protein existence level 1. Binding protein with a strong affinity to the bleomycin family of antibiotics. Binds to CL990; an antimitotic-antibiotic compound. From Klebsiella pneumoniae.
   4547..4594    +  polyA_signal   HSV TK poly(A) signal: herpes simplex virus thymidine kinase polyadenylation signal (Cole and Stacy, 1985)
   4685..4701    -  polyA_signal   bGH poly(A) signal (fragment): bovine growth hormone polyadenylation signal
   4923..5511    +  rep_origin     ori: high-copy-number ColE1/pMB1/pBR322/pUC origin of replication
   5626..5685    +  enhancer       CMV enhancer (fragment): human cytomegalovirus immediate early enhancer
>Addgene plasmid #123139 | mIL12-N1 | addgene full sequence | sequence record 238577 | Addgene NGS Result
CGTTACATAACTTACGGTAAATGGCCCGCCTGGCTGACCGCCCAACGACCCCCGCCCATTGACGTCAATA
ATGACGTATGTTCCCATAGTAACGCCAATAGGGACTTTCCATTGACGTCAATGGGTGGAGTATTTACGGT
AAACTGCCCACTTGGCAGTACATCAAGTGTATCATATGCCAAGTACGCCCCCTATTGACGTCAATGACGG
TAAATGGCCCGCCTGGCATTATGCCCAGTACATGACCTTATGGGACTTTCCTACTTGGCAGTACATCTAC
GTATTAGTCATCGCTATTACCATGGTGATGCGGTTTTGGCAGTACATCAATGGGCGTGGATAGCGGTTTG
ACTCACGGGGATTTCCAAGTCTCCACCCCATTGACGTCAATGGGAGTTTGTTTTGGCACCAAAATCAACG
GGACTTTCCAAAATGTCGTAACAACTCCGCCCCATTGACGCAAATGGGCGGTAGGCGTGTACGGTGGGAG
GTCTATATAAGCAGAGCTGGTTTAGTGAACCGTCAGATCCGCTAGCGCTACCGGACTCAGATCTCGAGCT
CAAGCTTGGTACCGAGCTCGGATCGATATCTGCGGCCGCGTCGCCACCATGTGTCCTCAGAAGCTAACCA
TCTCCTGGTTTGCCATCGTTTTGCTGGTGTCTCCACTCATGGCCATGTGGGAGCTGGAGAAAGACGTTTA
TGTTGTAGAGGTGGACTGGACTCCCGATGCCCCTGGAGAAACAGTGAACCTCACCTGTGACACGCCTGAA
GAAGATGACATCACCTGGACCTCAGACCAGAGACATGGAGTCATAGGCTCTGGAAAGACCCTGACCATCA
CTGTCAAAGAGTTTCTAGATGCTGGCCAGTACACCTGCCACAAAGGAGGCGAGACTCTGAGCCACTCACA
TCTGCTGCTCCACAAGAAGGAAAATGGAATTTGGTCCACTGAAATTTTAAAAAATTTCAAAAACAAGACT
TTCCTGAAGTGTGAAGCACCAAATTACTCCGGACGGTTCACGTGCTCATGGCTGGTGCAAAGAAACATGG
ACTTGAAGTTCAACATCAAGAGCAGTAGCAGTTCCCCTGACTCTCGGGCAGTGACATGTGGAATGGCGTC
TCTGTCTGCAGAGAAGGTCACACTGGACCAAAGGGACTATGAGAAGTATTCAGTGTCCTGCCAGGAGGAT
GTCACCTGCCCAACTGCCGAGGAGACCCTGCCCATTGAACTGGCGTTGGAAGCACGGCAGCAGAATAAAT
ATGAGAACTACAGCACCAGCTTCTTCATCAGGGACATCATCAAACCAGACCCGCCCAAGAACTTGCAGAT
GAAGCCTTTGAAGAACTCACAGGTGGAGGTCAGCTGGGAGTACCCTGACTCCTGGAGCACTCCCCATTCC
TACTTCTCCCTCAAGTTCTTTGTTCGAATCCAGCGCAAGAAAGAAAAGATGAAGGAGACAGAGGAGGGGT
GTAACCAGAAAGGTGCGTTCCTCGTAGAGAAGACATCTACCGAAGTCCAATGCAAAGGCGGGAATGTCTG
CGTGCAAGCTCAGGATCGCTATTACAATTCCTCATGCAGCAAGTGGGCATGTGTTCCCTGCAGGGTCCGA
TCCGGCGGCGGCGGGAGTGGCGGCGGGGGTTCTGGCGGAGGCCTCGCTAGCGGTGGCTCCATGGTCAGCG
TTCCAACAGCCTCACCCTCGGCATCCAGCAGCTCCTCTCAGTGCCGGTCCAGCATGTGTCAATCACGCTA
CCTCCTCTTTTTGGCCACCCTTGCCCTCCTAAACCACCTCAGTTTGGCCAGGGTCATTCCAGTCTCTGGA
CCTGCCAGGTGTCTTAGCCAGTCCCGAAACCTGCTGAAGACCACAGATGACATGGTGAAGACGGCCAGAG
AAAAACTGAAACATTATTCCTGCACTGCTGAAGACATCGATCATGAAGACATCACACGGGACCAAACCAG
CACATTGAAGACCTGTTTACCACTGGAACTACACAAGAACGAGAGTTGCCTGGCTACTAGAGAGACTTCT
TCCACAACAAGAGGGAGCTGCCTGCCCCCACAGAAGACGTCTTTGATGATGACCCTGTGCCTTGGTAGCA
TCTATGAGGACTTGAAGATGTACCAGACAGAGTTCCAGGCCATCAACGCAGCACTTCAGAATCACAACCA
TCAGCAGATCATTCTAGACAAGGGCATGCTGGTGGCCATCGATGAGCTGATGCAGTCTCTGAATCATAAT
GGCGAGACTCTGCGCCAGAAACCTCCTGTGGGAGAAGCAGACCCTTACAGAGTGAAAATGAAGCTCTGCA
TCCTGCTTCACGCCTTCAGCACCCGCGTCGTGACCATCAACAGGGTGATGGGCTATCTGAGCTCCGCCTG
AGTTAACGCGATCGCACGGAATTGTTGTTGTTAACTTGTTTATTGCAGCTTATAATGGTTACAAATAAAG
CAATAGCATCACAAATTTCACAAATAAAGCATTTTTTTCACTGCATTCTAGTTGTGGTTTGTCCAAACTC
ATCAATGTATCTTAAGGCGTAAATTGTAAGCGTTAATATTTTGTTAAAATTCGCGTTAAATTTTTGTTAA
ATCAGCTCATTTTTTAACCAATAGGCCGAAATCGGCAAAATCCCTTATAAATCAAAAGAATAGACCGAGA
TAGGGT
[37 nt withheld, positions 2667-2703]
AAAGAACGTGGACTCCAACGTCAAAGG
[49 nt withheld, positions 2731-2779]
T
[91 nt withheld, positions 2781-2871]
G
[124 nt withheld, positions 2873-2996]
CAGGTGGCACTTTTCGGGGAAATGTGCGCGGAACCCCTATTTGTTTATTTTTCTAAATACATTCAAATAT
GTATCCGCTCATGAGACAATAACCCTGATAAATGCTTCAATAATATTGAAAAAGGAAGAGTCCTGAGGCG
GAAAGAACCAGCTGTGGAATGTGTGTCAGTTAGGGTGTGGAAAGTCCCCAGGCTCCCCAGCAGGCAGAAG
TATGCAAAGCATGCATCTCAATTAGTCAGCAACCAGGTGTGGAAAGTCCCCAGGCTCCCCAGCAGGCAGA
AGTATGCAAAGCATGCATCTCAATTAGTCAGCAACCATAGTCCCGCCCCTAACTCCGCCCATCCCGCCCC
TAACTCCGCCCAGTTCCGCCCATTCTCCGCCCCATGGCTGACTAATTTTTTTTATTTATGCAGAGGCCGA
GGCCGCCTCGGCCTCTGAGCTATTCCAGAAGTAGTGAGGAGGCTTTTTTGGAGGCCTAGGCTTTTGCAAA
GATCGATCAAGAGACAGGATGAGGATCGTTTCGCATGATTGAACAAGATGGATTGCACGCAGGTTCTCCG
GCCGCTTGGGTGGAGAGGCTATTCGGCTATGACTGGGCACAACAGACAATCGGCTGCTCTGATGCCGCCG
TGTTCCGGCTGTCAGCGCAGGGGCGCCCGGTTCTTTTTGTCAAGACCGACCTGTCCGGTGCCCTGAATGA
ACTGCAAGACGAGGCAGCGCGGCTATCGTGGCTGGCCACGACGGGCGTTCCTTGCGCAGCTGTGCTCGAC
GTTGTCACTGAAGCGGGAAGGGACTGGCTGCTATTGGGCGAAGTGCCGGGGCAGGATCTCCTGTCATCTC
ACCTTGCTCCTGCCGAGAAAGTATCCATCATGGCTGATGCAATGCGGCGGCTGCATACGCTTGATCCGGC
TACCTGCCCATTCGACCACCAAGCGAAACATCGCATCGAGCGAGCACGTACTCGGATGGAAGCCGGTCTT
GTCGATCAGGATGATCTGGACGAAGAGCATCAGGGGCTCGCGCCAGCCGAACTGTTCGCCAGGCTCAAGG
CGAGCATGCCCGACGGCGAGGATCTCGTCGTGACCCATGGCGATGCCTGCTTGCCGAATATCATGGTGGA
AAATGGCCGCTTTTCTGGATTCATCGACTGTGGCCGGCTGGGTGTGGCGGACCGCTATCAGGACATAGCG
TTGGCTACCCGTGATATTGCTGAAGAGCTTGGCGGCGAATGGGCTGACCGCTTCCTCGTGCTTTACGGTA
TCGCCGCTCCCGATTCGCAGCGCATCGCCTTCTATCGCCTTCTTGACGAGTTCTTCTGAGCGGGACTCTG
GGGTTCGAAATGACCGACCAAGCGACGCCCAACCTGCCATCACGAGATTTCGATTCCACCGCCGCCTTCT
ATGAAAGGTTGGGCTTCGGAATCGTTTTCCGGGACGCCGGCTGGATGATCCTCCAGCGCGGGGATCTCAT
GCTGGAGTTCTTCGCCCACCCTAGGGGGAGGCTAACTGAAACACGGAAGGAGACAATACCGGAAGGAACC
CGCGCTATGACGGCAATAAAAAGACAGAATAAAACGCACGGTGTTGGGTCGTTTGTTCATAAACGCGGGG
TTCGGTCCCAGGGCTGGCACTCTGTCGATACCCCACCGAGACCCCATTGGGGCCAATACGCCCGCGTTTC
TTCCTTTTCCCCACCCCACCCCCCAAGTTCGGGTGAAGGCCCAGGGCTCGCAGCCAACGTCGGGGCGGCA
GGCCCTGCCATAGCCTCAGGTTACTCATATATACTTTAGATTGATTTAAAACTTCATTTTTAATTTAAAA
GGATCTAGGTGAAGATCCTTTTTGATAATCTCATGACCAAAATCCCTTAACGTGAGTTTTCGTTCCACTG
AGCGTCAGACCCCGTAGAAAAGATCAAAGGATCTTCTTGAGATCCTTTTTTTCTGCGCGTAATCTGCTGC
TTGCAAACAAAAAAACCACCGCTACCAGCGGTGGTTTGTTTGCCGGATCAAGAGCTACCAACTCTTTTTC
CGAAGGTAACTGGCTTCAGCAGAGCGCAGATACCAAATACTGTTCTTCTAGTGTAGCCGTAGTTAGGCCA
CCACTTCAAGAACTCTGTAGCACCGCCTACATACCTCGCTCTGCTAATCCTGTTACCAGTGGCTGCTGCC
AGTGGCGATAAGTCGTGTCTTACCGGGTTGGACTCAAGACGATAGTTACCGGATAAGGCGCAGCGGTCGG
GCTGAACGGGGGGTTCGTGCACACAGCCCAGCTTGGAGCGAACGACCTACACCGAACTGAGATACCTACA
GCGTGAGCTATGAGAAAGCGCCACGCTTCCCGAAGGGAGAAAGGCGGACAGGTATCCGGTAAGCGGCAGG
GTCGGAACAGGAGAGCGCACGAGGGAGCTTCCAGGGGGAAACGCCTGGTATCTTTATAGTCCTGTCGGGT
TTCGCCACCTCTGACTTGAGCGTCGATTTTTGTGATGCTCGTCAGGGGGGCGGAGCCTATGGAAAAACGC
CAGCAACGCGGCCTTTTTACGGTTCCTGGCCTTTTGCTGGCCTTTTGCTCACATGTTCTTTCCTGCGTTA
TCCCCTGATTCTGTGGATAACCGTATTACCGCCATGCATTAGTTATTAATAGTAATCAATTACGGGGTCA
TTAGTTCATAGCCCATATATGGAGTTCCG
